>Addgene plasmid #12357 | pBD-0032 | addgene partial sequence | sequence record 18894 | VCP-1 5'-agctgccactgagacatcct-3'
CTGNATGGTGTAGCCTCCTCGGGGAATCTTGTTGTATGGGCCTCCTGGGACAGGGAAGACCCTGATTGCT
CGAGCTGTGGCAAATGAAACTGGAGCCTTCTTCTTTCTGATCAATGGTCCTGAAATCATGAGCAAATTGG
CTGGTGAGTCTGAGAGCAACCTTCGTAAAGCCTTTGAGGAAGCTGAAAAGAATGCTCCTGCTATCATCTT
CATCGATGAGCTTGATGCCATTGCACCCAAAAGAGAGAAAACTCATGGGGAAGTGGAGCGTCGCATCGTG
TCTCAGTTGTTGACCCTCATGGATGGCCTAAAGCAGAGAGCACATGTGATAGTTATGGCAGCAACCAATA
GACCCAACAGCATTGACCCAGCCCTACGGCGATTTGGTGCCTTTGACAGAGAGGACGGCGATTTGGTGCC
TTTGACAGAGAGGCGGCGATTTGGTGCCTTTGACAGAGAGGTAGATATTGGAATACCTGATGCTACAGGA
CGTTTGGAGATTCTTCAGATCCATACCAAGAACATGAAACTGGCAGATGATGTGGACTTGGAACAGGTAG
CCAATGAGACTCATGGTCATGTTGGTGCTGATTTGGCAGCCCTATGTTCAGAGGCTGCTCTGCAGGCCAT
CCGGAAAAAAATGGACCTCATTGACCTAGAAGATGAGACCATTGATGCTGAGGTCATGAATTCCCTGGCA
GTTACTATGGATGACTTCCGGTGGCTTNATANACANCCCACCCATCAGCACTTCGGGAACTGTGGTAGAN
GTGCCACAGTAACCTGGNAGANT
