[The description below was written by a language model from this plasmid's Addgene catalogue record.]
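Description:
pBD-0032 is a bacterial expression plasmid built on the pET-28a backbone (about 5.4 kb) carrying an approximately 2.4 kb insert encoding mouse VCP, also known as p97, with the point mutation R362A. The coding sequence was cloned by restriction digestion between the NdeI and BamHI sites of the vector, although the record does not say whether those sites remain intact. This placement puts it in frame with the backbone-encoded N-terminal His6 tag. The plasmid is selected with kanamycin, is listed as high copy, and is propagated in a standard cloning strain (DH5alpha). No feature table accompanies the entry, so the regulatory elements are not itemised. pET-28a vectors generally drive expression from a T7 promoter under lac operator control, which requires a host supplying T7 RNA polymerase, and the use of a T7 primer for 5′ sequencing is consistent with that arrangement.

The His6 tag allows the recombinant protein to be purified by immobilised metal affinity chromatography, so the construct is suited to producing mutant p97/VCP for biochemical or structural work. p97/VCP is a hexameric AAA+ ATPase involved in extracting ubiquitinated substrates during ER-associated degradation (ERAD). The plasmid is associated with a study of how central pore residues contribute to the p97/VCP activity required for ERAD, which suggests that the alanine substitution at arginine 362 was made to test that residue's functional role, though the record does not describe its specific effect. Part of the plasmid is noted as deriving from an earlier construct made in another laboratory.
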