Addgene plasmid #12357: pBD-0032
Depositing lab: Axel Brunger. Depositing organization: Stanford University. Publication: Central pore residues mediate the p97/VCP activity required for ERAD. DeLaBarre B, Christianson JC, Kopito RR, Brunger AT. Mol Cell. 2006 May 19. 22(4):451-62. 10.1016/j.molcel.2006.03.036 PubMed 16713576.
Backbone
  Vector backbone: pET-28a
  Backbone size w/o insert (bp): 5400
  Vector type: Bacterial Expression
Growth in bacteria
  Bacterial resistance: Kanamycin, 50 μg/mL
  Growth temperature: 37°C
  Growth strain: DH5alpha
  Copy number: High Copy
Gene/Insert
  Gene/Insert name: VCP R362A (alt name: p97)
  Species: M. musculus (mouse)
  Insert size (bp): 2400
  Mutation: R362A
  Entrez Gene: Vcp
  Tag / fusion protein: His6 (N terminal on backbone)
  Cloning method: Restriction Enzyme; 5′ cloning site NdeI (unknown if destroyed); 3′ cloning site BamH1 (unknown if destroyed)
  Sequencing primers: 5′ T7
Resource information
  A portion of this plasmid was derived from a plasmid made by: Graham Warren at Yale, circa 2000
Terms and licenses: Academic/Nonprofit Terms; Industry Terms: Not Available to Industry
How to cite: pBD-0032 was a gift from Axel Brunger (Addgene plasmid # 12357 ; http://n2t.net/addgene:12357 ; RRID:Addgene_12357)
